>Addgene plasmid #75544 | PTK2 gRNA (BRDN0001146703) | addgene full sequence | sequence record 184090 | Addgene Assembled Sequence
CCCGGGTGCAAAGATGGATAAAGTTTTAAACAGAGAGGAATCTTTGCAGCTAATGGACCTTCTAGGTCTT
GAAAGGAGTGGGAATTGGCTCCGGTGCCCGTCAGTGGGCAGAGCGCACATCGCCCACAGTCCCCGAGAAG
TTGGGGGGAGGGGTCGGCAATTGATCCGGTGCCTAGAGAAGGTGGCGCGGGGTAAACTGGGAAAGTGATG
TCGTGTACTGGCTCCGCCTTTTTCCCGAGGGTGGGGGAGAACCGTATATAAGTGCAGTAGTCGCCGTGAA
CGTTCTTTTTCGCAACGGGTTTGCCGCCAGAACACAGGTAAGTGCCGTGTGTGGTTCCCGCGGGCCTGGC
CTCTTTACGGGTTATGGCCCTTGCGTGCCTTGAATTACTTCCACCTGGCTGCAGTACGTGATTCTTGATC
CCGAGCTTCGGGTTGGAAGTGGGTGGGAGAGTTCGAGGCCTTGCGCTTAAGGAGCCCCTTCGCCTCGTGC
TTGAGTTGAGGCCTGGCCTGGGCGCTGGGGCCGCCGCGTGCGAATCTGGTGGCACCTTCGCGCCTGTCTC
GCTGCTTTCGATAAGTCTCTAGCCATTTAAAATTTTTGATGACCTGCTGCGACGCTTTTTTTCTGGCAAG
ATAGTCTTGTAAATGCGGGCCAAGATCTGCACACTGGTATTTCGGTTTTTGGGGCCGCGGGCGGCGACGG
GGCCCGTGCGTCCCAGCGCACATGTTCGGCGAGGCGGGGCCTGCGAGCGCGGCCACCGAGAATCGGACGG
GGGTAGTCTCAAGCTGGCCGGCCTGCTCTGGTGCCTGGCCTCGCGCCGCCGTGTATCGCCCCGCCCTGGG
CGGCAAGGCTGGCCCGGTCGGCACCAGTTGCGTGAGCGGAAAGATGGCCGCTTCCCGGCCCTGCTGCAGG
GAGCTCAAAATGGAGGACGCGGCGCTCGGGAGAGCGGGCGGGTGAGTCACCCACACAAAGGAAAAGGGCC
TTTCCGTCCTCAGCCGTCGCTTCATGTGACTCCACGGAGTACCGGGCGCCGTCCAGGCACCTCGATTAGT
TCTCGAGCTTTTGGAGTACGTCGTCTTTAGGTTGGGGGGAGGGGTTTTATGCGATGGAGTTTCCCCACAC
TGAGTGGGTGGAGACTGAAGTTAGGCCAGCTTGGCACTTGATGTAATTCTCCTTGGAATTTGCCCTTTTT
GAGTTTGGATCTTGGTTCATTCTCAAGCCTCAGACAGTGGTTCAAAGTTTTTTTCTTCCATTTCAGGTGT
CGTGACGTACGGCCACCATGACCGAGTACAAGCCCACGGTGCGCCTCGCCACCCGCGACGACGTCCCCAG
GGCCGTACGCACCCTCGCCGCCGCGTTCGCCGACTACCCCGCCACGCGCCACACCGTCGATCCGGACCGC
CACATCGAGCGGGTCACCGAGCTGCAAGAACTCTTCCTCACGCGCGTCGGGCTCGACATCGGCAAGGTGT
GGGTCGCGGACGACGGCGCCGCCGTGGCGGTCTGGACCACGCCGGAGAGCGTCGAAGCGGGGGCGGTGTT
CGCCGAGATCGGCCCGCGCATGGCCGAGTTGAGCGGTTCCCGGCTGGCCGCGCAGCAACAGATGGAAGGC
CTCCTGGCGCCGCACCGGCCCAAGGAGCCCGCGTGGTTCCTGGCCACCGTCGGAGTCTCGCCCGACCACC
AGGGCAAGGGTCTGGGCAGCGCCGTCGTGCTCCCCGGAGTGGAGGCGGCCGAGCGCGCCGGGGTGCCCGC
CTTCCTGGAGACCTCCGCGCCCCGCAACCTCCCCTTCTACGAGCGGCTCGGCTTCACCGTCACCGCCGAC
GTCGAGGTGCCCGAAGGACCGCGCACCTGGTGCATGACCCGCAAGCCCGGTGCCTGAACGCGTTAAGTCG
ACAATCAACCTCTGGATTACAAAATTTGTGAAAGATTGACTGGTATTCTTAACTATGTTGCTCCTTTTAC
GCTATGTGGATACGCTGCTTTAATGCCTTTGTATCATGCTATTGCTTCCCGTATGGCTTTCATTTTCTCC
TCCTTGTATAAATCCTGGTTGCTGTCTCTTTATGAGGAGTTGTGGCCCGTTGTCAGGCAACGTGGCGTGG
TGTGCACTGTGTTTGCTGACGCAACCCCCACTGGTTGGGGCATTGCCACCACCTGTCAGCTCCTTTCCGG
GACTTTCGCTTTCCCCCTCCCTATTGCCACGGCGGAACTCATCGCCGCCTGCCTTGCCCGCTGCTGGACA
GGGGCTCGGCTGTTGGGCACTGACAATTCCGTGGTGTTGTCGGGGAAATCATCGTCCTTTCCTTGGCTGC
TCGCCTGTGTTGCCACCTGGATTCTGCGCGGGACGTCCTTCTGCTACGTCCCTTCGGCCCTCAATCCAGC
GGACCTTCCTTCCCGCGGCCTGCTGCCGGCTCTGCGGCCTCTTCCGCGTCTTCGCCTTCGCCCTCAGACG
AGTCGGATCTCCCTTTGGGCCGCCTCCCCGCGTCGACTTTAAGACCAATGACTTACAAGGCAGCTGTAGA
TCTTAGCCACTTTTTAAAAGAAAAGGGGGGACTGGAAGGGCTAATTCACTCCCAACGAAGACAAGATCTG
CTTTTTGCTTGTACTGGGTCTCTCTGGTTAGACCAGATCTGAGCCTGGGAGCTCTCTGGCTAACTAGGGA
ACCCACTGCTTAAGCCTCAATAAAGCTTGCCTTGAGTGCTTCAAGTAGTGTGTGCCCGTCTGTTGTGTGA
CTCTGGTAACTAGAGATCCCTCAGACCCTTTTAGTCAGTGTGGAAAATCTCTAGCAGTACGTATAGTAGT
TCATGTCATCTTATTATTCAGTATTTATAACTTGCAAAGAAATGAATATCAGAGAGTGAGAGGAACTTGT
TTATTGCAGCTTATAATGGTTACAAATAAAGCAATAGCATCACAAATTTCACAAATAAAGCATTTTTTTC
ACTGCATTCTAGTTGTGGTTTGTCCAAACTCATCAATGTATCTTATCATGTCTGGCTCTAGCTATCCCGC
CCCTAACTCCGCCCATCCCGCCCCTAACTCCGCCCAGTTCCGCCCATTCTCCGCCCCATGGCTGACTAAT
TTTTTTTATTTATGCAGAGGCCGAGGCCGCCTCGGCCTCTGAGCTATTCCAGAAGTAGTGAGGAGGCTTT
TTTGGAGGCCTAGGGACGTACCCAATTCGCCCTATAGTGAGTCGTATTACGCGCGCTCACTGGCCGTCGT
TTTACAACGTCGTGACTGGGAAAACCCTGGCGTTACCCAACTTAATCGCCTTGCAGCACATCCCCCTTTC
GCCAGCTGGCGTAATAGCGAAGAGGCCCGCACCGATCGCCCTTCCCAACAGTTGCGCAGCCTGAATGGCG
AATGGG
[124 nt withheld, positions 3367-3490]
C
[91 nt withheld, positions 3492-3582]
A
[49 nt withheld, positions 3584-3632]
CCTTTGACGTTGGAGTCCACGTTCTTT
[37 nt withheld, positions 3660-3696]
ACCCTATCTCGGTCTATTCTTTTGATTTATAAGGGATTTTGCCGATTTCGGCCTATTGGTTAAAAAATGA
GCTGATTTAACAAAAATTTAACGCGAATTTTAACAAAATATTAACGCTTACAATTTAGGTGGCACTTTTC
GGGGAAATGTGCGCGGAACCCCTATTTGTTTATTTTTCTAAATACATTCAAATATGTATCCGCTCATGAG
ACAATAACCCTGATAAATGCTTCAATAATATTGAAAAAGGAAGAGTATGAGTATTCAACATTTCCGTGTC
GCCCTTATTCCCTTTTTTGCGGCATTTTGCCTTCCTGTTTTTGCTCACCCAGAAACGCTGGTGAAAGTAA
AAGATGCTGAAGATCAGTTGGGTGCACGAGTGGGTTACATCGAACTGGATCTCAACAGCGGTAAGATCCT
TGAGAGTTTTCGCCCCGAAGAACGTTTTCCAATGATGAGCACTTTTAAAGTTCTGCTATGTGGCGCGGTA
TTATCCCGTATTGACGCCGGGCAAGAGCAACTCGGTCGCCGCATACACTATTCTCAGAATGACTTGGTTG
AGTACTCACCAGTCACAGAAAAGCATCTTACGGATGGCATGACAGTAAGAGAATTATGCAGTGCTGCCAT
AACCATGAGTGATAACACTGCGGCCAACTTACTTCTGACAACGATCGGAGGACCGAAGGAGCTAACCGCT
TTTTTGCACAACATGGGGGATCATGTAACTCGCCTTGATCGTTGGGAACCGGAGCTGAATGAAGCCATAC
CAAACGACGAGCGTGACACCACGATGCCTGTAGCAATGGCAACAACGTTGCGCAAACTATTAACTGGCGA
ACTACTTACTCTAGCTTCCCGGCAACAATTAATAGACTGGATGGAGGCGGATAAAGTTGCAGGACCACTT
CTGCGCTCGGCCCTTCCGGCTGGCTGGTTTATTGCTGATAAATCTGGAGCCGGTGAGCGTGGGTCTCGCG
GTATCATTGCAGCACTGGGGCCAGATGGTAAGCCCTCCCGTATCGTAGTTATCTACACGACGGGGAGTCA
GGCAACTATGGATGAACGAAATAGACAGATCGCTGAGATAGGTGCCTCACTGATTAAGCATTGGTAACTG
TCAGACCAAGTTTACTCATATATACTTTAGATTGATTTAAAACTTCATTTTTAATTTAAAAGGATCTAGG
TGAAGATCCTTTTTGATAATCTCATGACCAAAATCCCTTAACGTGAGTTTTCGTTCCACTGAGCGTCAGA
CCCCGTAGAAAAGATCAAAGGATCTTCTTGAGATCCTTTTTTTCTGCGCGTAATCTGCTGCTTGCAAACA
AAAAAACCACCGCTACCAGCGGTGGTTTGTTTGCCGGATCAAGAGCTACCAACTCTTTTTCCGAAGGTAA
CTGGCTTCAGCAGAGCGCAGATACCAAATACTGTTCTTCTAGTGTAGCCGTAGTTAGGCCACCACTTCAA
GAACTCTGTAGCACCGCCTACATACCTCGCTCTGCTAATCCTGTTACCAGTGGCTGCTGCCAGTGGCGAT
AAGTCGTGTCTTACCGGGTTGGACTCAAGACGATAGTTACCGGATAAGGCGCAGCGGTCGGGCTGAACGG
GGGGTTCGTGCACACAGCCCAGCTTGGAGCGAACGACCTACACCGAACTGAGATACCTACAGCGTGAGCT
ATGAGAAAGCGCCACGCTTCCCGAAGGGAGAAAGGCGGACAGGTATCCGGTAAGCGGCAGGGTCGGAACA
GGAGAGCGCACGAGGGAGCTTCCAGGGGGAAACGCCTGGTATCTTTATAGTCCTGTCGGGTTTCGCCACC
TCTGACTTGAGCGTCGATTTTTGTGATGCTCGTCAGGGGGGCGGAGCCTATGGAAAAACGCCAGCAACGC
GGCCTTTTTACGGTTCCTGGCCTTTTGCTGGCCTTTTGCTCACATGTTCTTTCCTGCGTTATCCCCTGAT
TCTGTGGATAACCGTATTACCGCCTTTGAGTGAGCTGATACCGCTCGCCGCAGCCGAACGACCGAGCGCA
GCGAGTCAGTGAGCGAGGAAGCGGAAGAGCGCCCAATACGCAAACCGCCTCTCCCCGCGCGTTGGCCGAT
TCATTAATGCAGCTGGCACGACAGGTTTCCCGACTGGAAAGCGGGCAGTGAGCGCAACGCAATTAATGTG
AGTTAGCTCACTCATTAGGCACCCCAGGCTTTACACTTTATGCTTCCGGCTCGTATGTTGTGTGGAATTG
TGAGCGGATAACAATTTCACACAGGAAACAGCTATGACCATGATTACGCCAAGCGCGCAATTAACCCTCA
CTAAAGGGAACAAAAGCTGGAGCTGCAAGCTTAATGTAGTCTTATGCAATACTCTTGTAGTCTTGCAACA
TGGTAACGATGAGTTAGCAACATGCCTTACAAGGAGAGAAAAAGCACCGTGCATGCCGATTGGTGGAAGT
AAGGTGGTACGATCGTGCCTTATTAGGAAGGCAACAGACGGGTCTGACATGGATTGGACGAACCACTGAA
TTGCCGCATTGCAGAGATATTGTATTTAAGTGCCTAGCTCGATACATAAACGGGTCTCTCTGGTTAGACC
AGATCTGAGCCTGGGAGCTCTCTGGCTAACTAGGGAACCCACTGCTTAAGCCTCAATAAAGCTTGCCTTG
AGTGCTTCAAGTAGTGTGTGCCCGTCTGTTGTGTGACTCTGGTAACTAGAGATCCCTCAGACCCTTTTAG
TCAGTGTGGAAAATCTCTAGCAGTGGCGCCCGAACAGGGACTTGAAAGCGAAAGGGAAACCAGAGGAGCT
CTCTCGACGCAGGACTCGGCTTGCTGAAGCGCGCACGGCAAGAGGCGAGGGGCGGCGACTGGTGAGTACG
CCAAAAATTTTGACTAGCGGAGGCTAGAAGGAGAGAGATGGGTGCGAGAGCGTCAGTATTAAGCGGGGGA
GAATTAGATCGCGATGGGAAAAAATTCGGTTAAGGCCAGGGGGAAAGAAAAAATATAAATTAAAACATAT
AGTATGGGCAAGCAGGGAGCTAGAACGATTCGCAGTTAATCCTGGCCTGTTAGAAACATCAGAAGGCTGT
AGACAAATACTGGGACAGCTACAACCATCCCTTCAGACAGGATCAGAAGAACTTAGATCATTATATAATA
CAGTAGCAACCCTCTATTGTGTGCATCAAAGGATAGAGATAAAAGACACCAAGGAAGCTTTAGACAAGAT
AGAGGAAGAGCAAAACAAAAGTAAGACCACCGCACAGCAAGCGGCCGCTGATCTTCAGACCTGGAGGAGG
AGATATGAGGGACAATTGGAGAAGTGAATTATATAAATATAAAGTAGTAAAAATTGAACCATTAGGAGTA
GCACCCACCAAGGCAAAGAGAAGAGTGGTGCAGAGAGAAAAAAGAGCAGTGGGAATAGGAGCTTTGTTCC
TTGGGTTCTTGGGAGCAGCAGGAAGCACTATGGGCGCAGCGTCAATGACGCTGACGGTACAGGCCAGACA
ATTATTGTCTGGTATAGTGCAGCAGCAGAACAATTTGCTGAGGGCTATTGAGGCGCAACAGCATCTGTTG
CAACTCACAGTCTGGGGCATCAAGCAGCTCCAGGCAAGAATCCTGGCTGTGGAAAGATACCTAAAGGATC
AACAGCTCCTGGGGATTTGGGGTTGCTCTGGAAAACTCATTTGCACCACTGCTGTGCCTTGGAATGCTAG
TTGGAGTAATAAATCTCTGGAACAGATTTGGAATCACACGACCTGGATGGAGTGGGACAGAGAAATTAAC
AATTACACAAGCTTAATACACTCCTTAATTGAAGAATCGCAAAACCAGCAAGAAAAGAATGAACAAGAAT
TATTGGAATTAGATAAATGGGCAAGTTTGTGGAATTGGTTTAACATAACAAATTGGCTGTGGTATATAAA
ATTATTCATAATGATAGTAGGAGGCTTGGTAGGTTTAAGAATAGTTTTTGCTGTACTTTCTATAGTGAAT
AGAGTTAGGCAGGGATATTCACCATTATCGTTTCAGACCCACCTCCCAACCCCGAGGGGACCCAGAGAGG
GCCTATTTCCCATGATTCCTTCATATTTGCATATACGATACAAGGCTGTTAGAGAGATAATTAGAATTAA
TTTGACTGTAAACACAAAGATATTAGTACAAAATACGTGACGTAGAAAGTAATAATTTCTTGGGTAGTTT
GCAGTTTTAAAATTATGTTTTAAAATGGACTATCATATGCTTACCGTAACTTGAAAGTATTTCGATTTCT
TGGCTTTATATATCTTGTGGAAAGGACGAAACACCGATGTGGGAGATACTGATGCAGTTTTAGAGCTAGA
AATAGCAAGTTAAAATAAGGCTAGTCCGTTATCAACTTGAAAAAGTGGCACCGAGTCGGTGCTTTTTTAA
GCTTGGCGTAACTAGATCTTGAGACAAATGGCAGTATTCATCCACAATTTTAAAAGAAAAGGGGGGATTG
GGGGGTACAGTGCAGGGGAAAGAATAGTAGACATAATAGCAACAGACATACAAACTAAAGAATTACAAAA
ACAAATTACAAAAATTCAAAATTTTCGGGTTTATTACAGGGACAGCAGAGATCCACTTTGGCGCCGGCTC
GAGGGGG
Features (pLannotate 1.2.2; 29 found; start..end, strand, type, name):
     14..80      +  CDS            small t antigen (fragment): SV40 (simian virus 40) small t antigen
    106..317     +  promoter       EF-1α core promoter: core promoter for human elongation factor EF-1α
    318..1256    +  intron         EF-1α intron A: intron upstream of the start codon of human EF-1α
   1278..1877    +  CDS            PuroR (fragment): puromycin N-acetyltransferase; pac from Streptomyces; confers resistance to puromycin
   1893..2481    +  misc_feature   WPRE: woodchuck hepatitis virus posttranscriptional regulatory element
   2532..2551    +  misc_feature   cPPT/CTS (fragment): central polypurine tract and central termination sequence of HIV-1
   2553..2786    +  LTR            3' LTR (ΔU3): self-inactivating 3' long terminal repeat (LTR) from HIV-1
   2864..2985    +  polyA_signal   SV40 poly(A) signal: SV40 polyadenylation signal
   3025..3160    +  rep_origin     SV40 ori: SV40 origin of replication
   3181..3199    -  promoter       T7 promoter: promoter for bacteriophage T7 RNA polymerase
   3207..3362    +  CDS            lacZα (fragment): LacZα fragment of β-galactosidase; lacZ fragment
   3367..3795    +  rep_origin     f1 ori (sequence partly withheld): f1 bacteriophage origin of replication; arrow indicates direction of (+) strand synthesis
   3848..3952    +  promoter       AmpR promoter: bla
   3953..4813    +  CDS            AmpR: β-lactamase; bla; confers resistance to ampicillin, carbenicillin, and related antibiotics
   4984..5572    +  rep_origin     ori: high-copy-number ColE1/pMB1/pBR322/pUC origin of replication
   5755..5847    +  CDS            lacI (fragment): lac repressor; lacI; The lac repressor binds to the lac operator to inhibit transcription in E. coli. This inhibition can be relieved by adding lactose or isopropyl-β-D-thiogalactopyranoside (IPTG).
   5860..5881    +  protein_bind   CAP binding site: CAP binding activates transcription in the presence of cAMP. E. coli catabolite activator protein
   5896..5926    +  promoter       lac promoter: promoter for the E. coli lac operon
   5934..5950    +  protein_bind   lac operator: The lac repressor binds to the lac operator to inhibit transcription in E. coli. This inhibition can be relieved by adding lactose or isopropyl-β-D-thiogalactopyranoside (IPTG). lac repressor encoded by lacI
   5995..6013    +  promoter       T3 promoter: promoter for bacteriophage T3 RNA polymerase
   6041..6267    +  promoter       RSV promoter: Rous sarcoma virus enhancer/promoter
   6268..6448    +  LTR            5' LTR (truncated): truncated 5' long terminal repeat (LTR) from HIV-1
   6495..6620    +  misc_feature   HIV-1 Ψ: packaging signal of human immunodeficiency virus type 1
   6604..6967    +  CDS            HIV-1 gag (fragment): gag protein from human immunodeficiency virus 1; gag
   7113..7346    +  misc_feature   RRE: The Rev response element (RRE) of HIV-1 allows for Rev-dependent mRNA export from the nucleus to the cytoplasm.
   7723..7749    +  CDS            Rev (fragment): human immunodeficiency virus 1 (HIV-1) Rev protein; rev; enhances nuclear export of unspliced and incompletely spliced viral mRNAs
   7753..7993    +  promoter       U6 promoter: RNA polymerase III promoter for human U6 snRNA
   8023..8098    +  misc_RNA       gRNA scaffold: guide RNA scaffold for the Streptococcus pyogenes CRISPR/Cas9 system
   8154..8271    +  misc_feature   cPPT/CTS: central polypurine tract and central termination sequence of HIV-1
