[The description below was written by a language model from this plasmid's Addgene catalogue record and pLannotate feature annotations shown in this document.]
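Description:
PTK2 gRNA (BRDN0001146703) is a third-generation lentiviral guide RNA plasmid built on the lentiGuide-Puro backbone and designed to target human PTK2, the gene encoding focal adhesion kinase (FAK). It is propagated in E. coli as a high-copy plasmid through a ColE1/pUC-type origin with ampicillin selection from the β-lactamase gene. An f1 origin and an SV40 origin are also annotated in the backbone, along with remnants of lac and phage promoter sequences typical of cloning vectors.

The lentiviral cassette begins with an RSV promoter fused to a truncated HIV-1 5' LTR, which makes genomic RNA production in packaging cells Tat-independent. It is followed by the Ψ packaging signal, a partial gag sequence and the Rev response element, and it ends with a self-inactivating ΔU3 3' LTR. Within this unit, a human U6 RNA polymerase III promoter drives the PTK2-specific spacer joined to the Streptococcus pyogenes Cas9 guide scaffold. A cPPT/CTS element downstream aids nuclear import of the viral genome. A separate EF-1α promoter with its intron A expresses puromycin N-acetyltransferase so that transduced mammalian cells can be selected, and a WPRE enhances transcript expression.

The plasmid does not encode Cas9, so it must be paired with a separate Cas9 vector such as lentiCas9-Blast or used in cells that already express the nuclease. According to the depositor comments, the guide was designed against several PTK2 reference transcripts and belongs to a human kinome gRNA collection. It is suited to CRISPR knockout of PTK2 in human cells.
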