Addgene plasmid #75544: PTK2 gRNA (BRDN0001146703)
Purpose: 3rd generation lentiviral gRNA plasmid targeting human PTK2
Depositing lab: John Doench & David Root. Depositing organization: Broad Institute. Publication: Optimized sgRNA design to maximize activity and minimize off-target effects of CRISPR-Cas9. Doench JG, Fusi N, Sullender M, Hegde M, Vaimberg EW, Donovan KF, Smith I, Tothova Z, Wilen C, Orchard R, Virgin HW, Listgarten J, Root DE. Nat Biotechnol. 2016 Jan 18. doi: 10.1038/nbt.3437. PubMed 26780180.
Backbone
  Vector backbone: lentiGuide-Puro
  Backbone manufacturer: Zhang Lab (Addgene plasmid # 52963)
  Vector type: Mammalian Expression, Lentiviral, CRISPR
  Selectable markers: Puromycin
Growth in bacteria
  Bacterial resistance: Ampicillin, 100 μg/mL
  Growth temperature: 37°C
  Growth strain: DH5alpha
  Copy number: High Copy
Gene/Insert
  Gene/Insert name: PTK2 (alt names: PTK2; NM_001199649.1)
  gRNA/shRNA sequence: ATGTGGGAGATACTGATGCA
  Species: H. sapiens (human)
  Entrez Gene: PTK2 (a.k.a. FADK, FADK 1, FAK, FAK1, FRNK, PPP1R71, p125FAK, pp125FAK)
  Promoter: hU6
  Cloning method: Unknown
  Sequencing primers: 5′ U6-F; 3′ pS2-R
Terms and licenses: Academic/Nonprofit Terms; Industry Terms: Not Available to Industry
Depositor comments: The gRNA was designed to target the following Genbank reference sequence(s): NM_001199649.1,NM_005607.4,NM_153831.3. Note that this plasmid does NOT contain Cas9. It should be used in conjunction with lentiCas9-Blast (Addgene #52962) or otherwise with cell lines already expressing Cas9. Browse the full kinome gRNA library at http://www.addgene.org/pooled-library/broadgpp-human-kinome/ or visit http://www.broadinstitute.org/rnai/public/ for detailed protocols and information.
How to cite: PTK2 gRNA (BRDN0001146703) was a gift from John Doench & David Root (Addgene plasmid # 75544 ; http://n2t.net/addgene:75544 ; RRID:Addgene_75544)
