>Addgene plasmid #75544 | PTK2 gRNA (BRDN0001146703) | depositor partial sequence | sequence record 143004 | Target Sequence
ATGTGGGAGATACTGATGCA
