>Addgene plasmid #75544 | PTK2 gRNA (BRDN0001146703) | addgene partial sequence | sequence record 184089 | hU6-F
AGAAAGTAATAATTTCTTGGGTAGTTTGCAGTTTTAAAATTATGTTTTAAAATGGACTATCATATGCTTA
CCGTAACTTGAAAGTATTTCGATTTCTTGGCTTTATATATCTTGTGGAAAGGACGAAACACCGATGTGGG
AGATACTGATGCAGTTTTAGAGCTAGAAATAGCAAGTTAAAATAAGGCTAGTCCGTTATCAACTTGAAAA
AGTGGCACCGAGTCGGTGCTTTTTTAAGCTTGGCGTAACTAGATCTTGAGACAAATGGCAGTATTCATCC
ACAATTTTAAAAGAAAAGGGGGGATTGGGGGGTACAGTGCAGGGGAAAGAATAGTAGACATAATAGCAAC
AGACATACAAACTAAAGAATTACAAAAACAAATTACAAAAATTCAAAATTTTCGGGTTTATTACAGGGAC
AGCAGAGATCCACTTTGGCGCCGGCTCGAGGGGGCCCGGGTGCAAAGATGGATAAAGTTTTAAACAGAGA
GGAATCTTTGCAGCTAATGGACCTTCTAGGTCTTGAAAGGAGTGGGAATTGGCTCCGGTGCCCGTCAGTG
GGCAGAGCGC
